>Addgene plasmid #45404 | pBbA5k-EPL12 | depositor full sequence | sequence record 63998 | pBbA5k-EPL12 sequence 7971 bps
ATGCCTACTACCCTCTCCCCGTGCCTGCGCCCGTTGGCGCTCATGGCCTTGCTGAGCCTGTCCCTGGCCG
GCTGCAGCGACAGCGCCGAGCCAGACGAACAGGCCCCCACCGCGCAAGTGCGCGTAGAAACCCTGCAACT
GCAGCCACTGGCCATCAGCAGTGAACTCAGCGGCCGTATCCTCGCGCCACGCACCGCCGAAGTGCGTGCG
CGGGTCGCAGGCGTGGTGCTCAAGCGGGTGTACCGCGAAGGCAGCGACGTCAAGCAGGGTGATGTACTGT
TCCTGATCGACCCGGCGCCGTTCAAGGCCGACCATGACAGCGCCCGCGCCACACTGGCCAAGGCCGAAGC
CACCCGGTACCAGGCGCGCCTGCAAGAGCAGCGCTACCGCGAGCTGGTCGACGACAAAGCCGTCAGCCGC
CAGGAATACGACAACGCCAAGGCCAGTTTCCTGCAGGCCGATGCCGAAGTGGCCGAAGCCAGGGCGGCGC
TGGAGCGCGCCCGGCTGAACCTCGGCTATGCCACCGTGACCGCGCCGATCTCCGGCCGTATCGGCCGCGC
CCAGGTCACCGAAGGCGCGCTGGTCGGGCAAAACGAAACCACCCCGCTGGCGACCATCCAGCAGTTGGAC
CCGATCCATGCCGATGTCACCCAGTCTACCCGCGAGCTCAACGCCCTGCGCCGCGCCCTGCGCGCCGGCG
AATTGCAGCAGGTGGGCGACGGCCAGGCACGCGCCACGCTGATCCAGGATGACGGCAGCGCCTACCCGCT
GCCGGGCAAGCTGCTGTTCTCCGACATCAGCGTCGACCCCAGCACCAACCAGATCACCCTGCGCAGCGAG
TTCCCCAACCCGGACCTCGACCTGCTGCCAGGCAGCTACGTGCGGGTACGCCTGGAGCAAGCGGTGCAAC
CCAAGGGCCTGAGCGTGCCGCAACGCGCCATCCTGCGCGACAGCGCCGGTGTGCCCAAGGTGCTGGTGGT
AGACCAGCACGCCCGGGTCAGCGACCGCCAGGTTGTACTGGGCAGCGCCCAGGGTGACCGCTGGATCGTC
AGCGAGGGCCTGGCGGCCGGTGAGCGGGTGGTGGTCGAGGGCCTGCAGCACGTCAAGGCCGGTGACCAGG
TGCAGGTCGACAACACGCCCGCTGCCCCACCCATCGCACAGCATACCGGCCAGTGAGGGCCTGATTCATG
CCGCAATTCTTCATCGATCGCCCGGTATTCGCCTGGGTGGTCGCACTGTTCATCCTGCTGGCTGGCGCGC
TGGCCATCCCGCAACTGCCGGTGGCCCAGTACCCCAACGTGGCACCGCCGCAGGTGGAAATCTACGCCGT
GTACCCGGGTGCCTCGGCGGCGACCATGGACGAAAGCGTGGTCAGCCTGATCGAACAGGAGCTCAACGGC
GCCGACAACCTGCTGTACTTCGAGTCGCAGAGCAGCCTGGGCAGCGCCACCATCACCGCCACCTTCGCCC
CGGGTACCCACCCGGACCTGGCCCAGGTCGACGTGCAGAACCGCCTGAAAGTGGTCGAGTCGCGCCTGCC
GCGCCCGGTCACCCAGCAGGGCCTGCAGGTGGAGAAAGTGTCCACCGGCTTCCTGCTGTTGGCGACCCTC
ACCTCCGAAGACGGCAAGCTCGATGAAACCGCGCTGTCGGACATCCTTGCACGTAACGTGATGGACGAGA
TCCGCCGCCTCAAGGGCGTCGGCAAGGCCCAGTTGTATGGCTCCGAACGGGCCATGCGCATCTGGATCGA
CCCGCGCAAGCTGATCGGTTTCAACCTCACGCCCAACGATGTAGCCGAAGCCATCGCCGCGCAGAACGCC
CAGGTCGCCCCTGGCAGCATCGGCGATCTGCCCAGCCGCAGCACCCAGGAAATCACCGCCAACGTGGTGG
TCAAAGGCCAGTTGAGCAGCCCCGACGAGTTTGCTGCCATTGTCCTGCGTGCCAACCCGGACGGCTCCAC
GGTCACCATCGGGGATGTCGCCCGGGTTGAAATCGGTGCCCAGGAATACCAGTACGGCACGCGCCTGAAC
GGCAAACCGGCCACGGCCTTCAGCGTGCAGTTGTCACCCGGCGCCAACGCCATGGAAACCGCTACCCTGG
TACGGGCGAAGATGCAGGACCTGGCGCGCTACTTCCCGGAAGGCGTCAAGTACGACATCCCCTACGACAC
CTCGCCGTTCGTCAAGGTGTCGATCGAGCAGGTCATCAACACCCTGTTCGAGGCCATGCTGCTGGTGTTC
GCAGTCATGTTCCTGTTCCTGCAGAACCTGCGCTACACGCTGATCCCGACCCTGGTCGTGCCAGTGGCAT
TGATGGGCACCTTCGCCGTGATGCTGGCCATGGGCTTCTCGGTCAATGTGCTGACACTGTTCGGCATGGT
GCTGGCCATCGGCATTCTGGTCGACGATGCCATCGTGGTGGTGGAGAACGTCGAGCGCATCATGGCCGAA
GAAGGCTTGCCGCCCAAGCAAGCCACGCGCAAGGCCATGGGCCAGATCAGCGGTGCAATCGTCGGCATCA
CGCTGGTGCTGGTGGCGGTATTCCTGCCCATGGCCTTCATGCAAGGCTCGGTGGGGGTGATCTACCAGCA
GTTCTCGCTGTCGATGGCGGTGTCGATCCTGTTCTCGGCGTTTCTCGCCCTCAGCCTGACCCCGGCATTG
TGCGCCACCCTGCTCAAGCCCGTGGCCAAGGGCGAGCACCATGAACGCAAAGGCTTCTTCGGCTGGTTCA
ATCGCCGCTTCGAAAGCATGAGCAACGGCTACCAGCGCTGGGTAGTGCAGGCGCTCAAGCGCAGCGGCCG
CTACCTGCTGGTGTACGCGGTGCTGCTGGCGGTGCTGGGCTACGGTTTCAGCCAGCTGCCTACGGCGTTC
CTGCCTACCGAAGACCAAGGCTACACCATCACCGACATTCAGCTGCCGCCGGGCGCCAGCCGCATGCGCA
CCGAACAGGTAGCCGCGCAGATCGAGGCGCACAACGCCGAAGAACCGGGCGTGGGCAACACCACCTTGAT
CCTCGGCTTCAGCTTCTCCGGTAGCGGGCAGAACGCGGCGCTGGCCTTCACCACCCTCAAGGACTGGTCC
GAGCGCGGCGCCGACGACAGCGCCCAGTCGATCGCCGACCGCGCGACCATGGCCTTCACCCAGCTCAAGG
ACGCGATTGCCTATTCGGTACTGCCGCCCCCCATTGACGGCCTCGGTGAGTCGACCGGTTTCGAATTTCG
CCTTCAGGACCGTGGCGGCATGGGCCACGCCGAGCTGATGGCAGCCCGTGACCAGCTGCTCGAAAGCGCC
AGCAAAAGCAAGGTGCTGACCAACGTGCGCGAAGCCTCGCTGGCGGAAAGCCCGCAGGTGCAACTGGAAA
TCGACCGCCGCCAGGCTAATGCACTGGGTGTGTCGTTTGCCGATATCGGCACGGTGCTGGACGTGGCCGT
GGGCTCCAGCTACGTCAACGATTTCCCCAACCAGGGCCGCATGCAGCGGGTGGTGGTGCAGGCCGAAGGT
GACCAGCGCAGCCAGGTCGAAGACTTGCTGAACATTCACGTGCGCAACGACAGCGGCAAGATGGTGCCAC
TGGGCGCGTTCGTGCAGGCCAGGTGGGTCAGCGGCCCGGTGCAACTGACCCGCTACAACGGTTACCCGGC
GGTGTCGATCTCAGGCGAGCCTGCCGCCGGCTACAGCTCGGGCGAGGCCATGGCCGAAGTCGAGCGGCTG
GTGGCGCAGCTACCGGCCGGTACCGGTCTGGAATGGACCGGCCTGTCACTGCAGGAGCGGCTGTCCGGTA
GCCAGGCCCCCCTGCTGATGGCGCTGTCGCTGCTGGTGGTGTTCCTGTGCCTGGCAGCGCTGTACGAAAG
CTGGTCGATCCCGACTGCGGTGCTGCTGGTCGTTCCGCTCGGTGTGCTCGGTGCGGTGCTGGCGGTGACC
TTGCGCGGCATGCCCAACGACGTGTTCTTCAAGGTTGGCCTGATTACCCTGATCGGCCTGTCGGCGAAGA
ACGCCATCCTGATCATCGAGTTCGCCAAGCATCTGGTTGACCAGGGCGTGGACGCCGCCGACGCCGCCGT
GCAAGCGGCCCGCCTGCGCCTGCGGCCGATCGTGATGACGTCGCTGGCGTTCATCCTCGGCGTGGTGCCC
CTGGCCATCGCCAGCGGCGCAAGCTCTGCCAGCCAGCAGGCGATTGGCACCGGGGTGATCGGCGGCATGC
TCAGCGCCACCCTGGCGGTGGTGTTCGTGCCGGTGTTCTTCGTGGTGGTGATGCGCCTGTCCGGGCGACG
CCAGGCGCATGACAGCGACGGGCAACCCGTGCCCCGCGAAAGCCATCATCACCATCACCACTGAGGATCC
AAACTCGAGTAAGGATCTCCAGGCATCAAATAAAACGAAAGGCTCAGTCGAAAGACTGGGCCTTTCGTTT
TATCTGTTGTTTGTCGGTGAACGCTCTCTACTAGAGTCACACTGGCTCACCTTCGGGTGGGCCTTTCTGC
GTTTATACCTAGGGATATATTCCGCTTCCTCGCTCACTGACTCGCTACGCTCGGTCGTTCGACTGCGGCG
AGCGGAAATGGCTTACGAACGGGGCGGAGATTTCCTGGAAGATGCCAGGAAGATACTTAACAGGGAAGTG
AGAGGGCCGCGGCAAAGCCGTTTTTCCATAGGCTCCGCCCCCCTGACAAGCATCACGAAATCTGACGCTC
AAATCAGTGGTGGCGAAACCCGACAGGACTATAAAGATACCAGGCGTTTCCCCCTGGCGGCTCCCTCGTG
CGCTCTCCTGTTCCTGCCTTTCGGTTTACCGGTGTCATTCCGCTGTTATGGCCGCGTTTGTCTCATTCCA
CGCCTGACACTCAGTTCCGGGTAGGCAGTTCGCTCCAAGCTGGACTGTATGCACGAACCCCCCGTTCAGT
CCGACCGCTGCGCCTTATCCGGTAACTATCGTCTTGAGTCCAACCCGGAAAGACATGCAAAAGCACCACT
GGCAGCAGCCACTGGTAATTGATTTAGAGGAGTTAGTCTTGAAGTCATGCGCCGGTTAAGGCTAAACTGA
AAGGACAAGTTTTGGTGACTGCGCTCCTCCAAGCCAGTTACCTCGGTTCAAAGAGTTGGTAGCTCAGAGA
ACCTTCGAAAAACCGCCCTGCAAGGCGGTTTTTTCGTTTTCAGAGCAAGAGATTACGCGCAGACCAAAAC
GATCTCAAGAAGATCATCTTATTAATCAGATAAAATATTTCTAGATTTCAGTGCAATTTATCTCTTCAAA
TGTAGCACCTGAAGTCAGCCCCATACGATATAAGTTGTTACTAGTGCTTGGATTCTCACCAATAAAAAAC
GCCCGGCGGCAACCGAGCGTTCTGAACAAATCCAGATGGAGTTCTGAGGTCATTACTGGATCTATCAACA
GGAGTCCAAGCGAGCTCTCGAACCCCAGAGTCCCGCTCAGAAGAACTCGTCAAGAAGGCGATAGAAGGCG
ATGCGCTGCGAATCGGGAGCGGCGATACCGTAAAGCACGAGGAAGCGGTCAGCCCATTCGCCGCCAAGCT
CTTCAGCAATATCACGGGTAGCCAACGCTATGTCCTGATAGCGGTCCGCCACACCCAGCCGGCCACAGTC
GATGAATCCAGAAAAGCGGCCATTTTCCACCATGATATTCGGCAAGCAGGCATCGCCATGGGTCACGACG
AGATCCTCGCCGTCGGGCATGCGCGCCTTGAGCCTGGCGAACAGTTCGGCTGGCGCGAGCCCCTGATGCT
CTTCGTCCAGATCATCCTGATCGACAAGACCGGCTTCCATCCGAGTACGTGCTCGCTCGATGCGATGTTT
CGCTTGGTGGTCGAATGGGCAGGTAGCCGGATCAAGCGTATGCAGCCGCCGCATTGCATCAGCCATGATG
GATACTTTCTCGGCAGGAGCAAGGTGAGATGACAGGAGATCCTGCCCCGGCACTTCGCCCAATAGCAGCC
AGTCCCTTCCCGCTTCAGTGACAACGTCGAGCACAGCTGCGCAAGGAACGCCCGTCGTGGCCAGCCACGA
TAGCCGCGCTGCCTCGTCCTGCAGTTCATTCAGGGCACCGGACAGGTCGGTCTTGACAAAAAGAACCGGG
CGCCCCTGCGCTGACAGCCGGAACACGGCGGCATCAGAGCAGCCGATTGTCTGTTGTGCCCAGTCATAGC
CGAATAGCCTCTCCACCCAAGCGGCCGGAGAACCTGCGTGCAATCCATCTTGTTCAATCATGCGAAACGA
TCCTCATCCTGTCTCTTGATCAGATCATGATCCCCTGCGCCATCAGATCCTTGGCGGCAAGAAAGCCATC
CAGTTTACTTTGCAGGGCTTCCCAACCTTACCAGAGGGCGCCCCAGCTGGCAATTCCGACGTCGGTGCCT
AATGAGTGAGCTAACTTACATTAATTGCGTTGCGCTCACTGCCCGCTTTCCAGTCGGGAAACCTGTCGTG
CCAGCTGCATTAATGAATCGGCCAACGCGCGGGGAGAGGCGGTTTGCGTATTGGGCGCCAGGGTGGTTTT
TCTTTTCACCAGTGAGACGGGCAACAGCTGATTGCCCTTCACCGCCTGGCCCTGAGAGAGTTGCAGCAAG
CGGTCCACGCTGGTTTGCCCCAGCAGGCGAAAATCCTGTTTGATGGTGGTTAACGGCGGGATATAACATG
AGCTGTCTTCGGTATCGTCGTATCCCACTACCGAGATGTCCGCACCAACGCGCAGCCCGGACTCGGTAAT
GGCGCGCATTGCGCCCAGCGCCATCTGATCGTTGGCAACCAGCATCGCAGTGGGAACGATGCCCTCATTC
AGCATTTGCATGGTTTGTTGAAAACCGGACATGGCACTCCAGTCGCCTTCCCGTTCCGCTATCGGCTGAA
TTTGATTGCGAGTGAGATATTTATGCCAGCCAGCCAGACGCAGACGCGCCGAGACAGAACTTAATGGGCC
CGCTAACAGCGCGATTTGCTGGTGACCCAATGCGACCAGATGCTCCACGCCCAGTCGCGTACCGTCTTCA
TGGGAGAAAATAATACTGTTGATGGGTGTCTGGTCAGAGACATCAAGAAATAACGCCGGAACATTAGTGC
AGGCAGCTTCCACAGCAATGGCATCCTGGTCATCCAGCGGATAGTTAATGATCAGCCCACTGACGCGTTG
CGCGAGAAGATTGTGCACCGCCGCTTTACAGGCTTCGACGCCGCTTCGTTCTACCATCGACACCACCACG
CTGGCACCCAGTTGATCGGCGCGAGATTTAATCGCCGCGACAATTTGCGACGGCGCGTGCAGGGCCAGAC
TGGAGGTGGCAACGCCAATCAGCAACGACTGTTTGCCCGCCAGTTGTTGTGCCACGCGGTTGGGAATGTA
ATTCAGCTCCGCCATCGCCGCTTCCACTTTTTCCCGCGTTTTCGCAGAAACGTGGCTGGCCTGGTTCACC
ACGCGGGAAACGGTCTGATAAGAGACACCGGCATACTCTGCGACATCGTATAACGTTACTGGTTTCACAT
TCACCACCCTGAATTGACTCTCTTCCGGGCGCTATCATGCCATACCGCGAAAGGTTTTGCGCCATTCGAT
GGTGTCCGGGATCTCGACGCTCTCCCTTATGCGACTCCTGCATTAGGAAGCAGCCCAGTAGTAGGTTGAG
GCCGTTGAGCACCGCCGCCGCAAGGAATGGTGCATGCAAGGAGATGGCGCCCAACAGTCCCCCGGCCACG
GGGCCTGCCACCATACCCACGCCGAAACAAGCGCTCATGAGCCCGAAGTGGCGAGCCCGATCTTCCCCAT
CGGTGATGTCGGCGATATAGGCGCCAGCAACCGCACCTGTGGCGCCGGTGATGCCGGCCACGATGCGTCC
GGCGTAGAGGATCGAGATCGTTTAGGCACCCCAGGCTTTACACTTTATGCTTCCGGCTCGTATAATGTGT
GGAATTGTGAGCGGATAACAATTTCAGAATTCAAAAGATCTTTTAAGAAGGAGATATACAT
Features (pLannotate 1.2.2; 14 found; start..end, strand, type, name):
   1188..4295    +  CDS            mexB: MEXB_PSEAE - Experimental evidence at protein level: Swiss-Prot protein existence level 1. The ability to export antibiotics and solvents is dramatically decreased in the presence of the proton conductor carbonyl cyanide m-chlorophenylhydrazone (CCCP), showing that an energized inner membrane is required for efflux. It is thought that the MexB subunit is a proton antiporter. From Pseudomonas aeruginosa (strain ATCC 15692 / DSM 22644 / CIP 104116 / JCM 14847 / LMG 12228 / 1C / PRS 101 / PAO1).
   4367..4438    +  terminator     rrnB T1 terminator: transcription terminator T1 from the E. coli rrnB gene
   4454..4481    +  terminator     T7Te terminator: phage T7 early transcription terminator
   4500..4555    -  rep_origin     RSF ori (fragment): Plasmids containing the RSF 1030 origin of replication can be propagated in E. coli cells that contain additional plasmids with compatible origins.
   4643..5188    -  rep_origin     p15A ori: Plasmids containing the medium-copy-number p15A origin of replication can be propagated in E. coli cells that contain a second plasmid with the ColE1 origin.
   5302..5396    -  terminator     lambda t0 terminator: transcription terminator from phage lambda
   5430..6221    -  CDS            neo: KKA2_KLEPN - Also known as kan, nptII. Experimental evidence at protein level: Swiss-Prot protein existence level 1. Resistance to kanamycin, neomycin, paromomycin, ribostamycin, butirosin and gentamicin B. From Klebsiella pneumoniae.
   6253..6357    -  CDS            tnpA (fragment): TN5P_ECOLX - Also known as tnp. Experimental evidence at protein level: Swiss-Prot protein existence level 1. Mediates transposition of transposon Tn5 by a 'cut and paste' mechanism. First, the monomeric transposase binds the 19 bp inverted DNA repeats flanking the transposon. Then, dimerization of the DNA- bound transposase creates a synaptic DNA complex. After nicking of the first DNA strand, excision of the transposon proceeds through a series of intermediates. The transposase then mediates the insertion of the transposon at a new site by strand transfer. The activity of the wild- type tran
   6372..6393    -  protein_bind   CAP binding site: CAP binding activates transcription in the presence of cAMP. E. coli catabolite activator protein
   6406..7488    -  CDS            lacI: lac repressor; lacI; The lac repressor binds to the lac operator to inhibit transcription in E. coli. This inhibition can be relieved by adding lactose or isopropyl-β-D-thiogalactopyranoside (IPTG).
   7489..7566    -  promoter       lacI promoter: lacI
   7574..7853    -  CDS            TcR (fragment): tetracycline efflux protein; tet; confers resistance to tetracycline
   7877..7907    +  promoter       lac UV5 promoter: E. coli lac promoter with an "up" mutation
   7915..7931    +  protein_bind   lac operator: The lac repressor binds to the lac operator to inhibit transcription in E. coli. This inhibition can be relieved by adding lactose or isopropyl-β-D-thiogalactopyranoside (IPTG). lac repressor encoded by lacI
