[The description below was written by a language model from this plasmid's Addgene catalogue record and pLannotate feature annotations shown in this document.]
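Description:
pBbA5k-EPL12 is an E. coli expression plasmid built on the pBbA5k backbone, catalogued as a synthetic biology vector. It replicates from the p15A origin, which is compatible with ColE1-type plasmids and is recorded here as low copy, and it is selected with kanamycin through a Tn5-derived neo/nptII gene followed by the lambda t0 terminator. The backbone also carries lacI under its own promoter. Short annotated fragments of an RSF origin, the Tn5 transposase and a tetracycline resistance gene appear to be backbone remnants rather than functional parts.

The payload is an insert of about 4.3 kb named PP_3456, listed as synthetic in origin and bearing a C-terminal His tag. It sits downstream of the lacUV5 promoter and lac operator, so the plasmid-encoded Lac repressor holds expression off until IPTG or lactose is supplied. Transcription ends at tandem rrnB T1 and T7Te terminators. Automated annotation recognises roughly 3.1 kb of the insert as homologous to MexB, the inner-membrane proton-antiporter subunit of an RND-type multidrug and solvent efflux system from Pseudomonas aeruginosa. The remaining upstream portion of the insert, of about 1.2 kb, is unannotated, and the record does not say what it encodes.

The plasmid comes from work on engineering microbial biofuel tolerance and export using efflux pumps, and the name suggests it is one member of a pump library. The recorded host is an E. coli DH1 strain with the native AcrAB pump deleted, which would let the effects of the heterologous pump be assessed without that endogenous efflux activity.
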