Addgene plasmid #45404: pBbA5k-EPL12
Depositing lab: Aindrila Mukhopadhyay. Depositing organization: Lawrence Berkeley National Laboratory. Publication: Engineering microbial biofuel tolerance and export using efflux pumps. Dunlop MJ, Dossani ZY, Szmidt HL, Chu HC, Lee TS, Keasling JD, Hadi MZ, Mukhopadhyay A. Mol Syst Biol. 2011 May 10;7:487. doi: 10.1038/msb.2011.21. PubMed 21556065.
Backbone
  Vector backbone: pBbA5k
  Vector type: Synthetic Biology
Growth in bacteria
  Bacterial resistance: Kanamycin, 50 μg/mL
  Growth temperature: 37°C
  Growth strain: DH1 with AcrAB knocked out
  Copy number: Low Copy
Gene/Insert
  Gene/Insert name: PP_3456
  Species: Synthetic
  Insert size (bp): 4316
  Promoter: LacUV5
  Tag / fusion protein: His (C terminal on insert)
  Cloning method: Unknown
  Sequencing primers: 5′ CAA AAG ATC TTT TAA GAA GGA GAT ATA CAT ATG CCT ACT ACC CTC TCC CCG TGC; 3′ CAG TGG TGA TGG TGA TGA TGG CTT TCG CGG GGC ACG GGT TGC C
Terms and licenses: Academic/Nonprofit Terms; Industry Terms: Not Available to Industry
Depositor comments: Please note that this plasmid may require a unique bacterial strain, so make sure to confirm that you can also obtain the appropriate growth strain. Please contact us or contact our distributors if you have any questions.
How to cite: pBbA5k-EPL12 was a gift from Aindrila Mukhopadhyay (Addgene plasmid # 45404 ; http://n2t.net/addgene:45404 ; RRID:Addgene_45404)
