>Addgene plasmid #45404 | pBbA5k-EPL12 | addgene partial sequence | sequence record 78325 | pBbA5c-3  5'-CGTTTTATTTGATGCCTGG-3'
GTGGTGATGGTGATGATGGCTTTCGCGGGGCACGGGTTGCCCGTCGCTGTCATGCGCCTGGCGTCGCCCG
GACAGGCGCATCACCACCACGAAGAACACCGGCACGAACACCACCGCCAGGGTGGCGCTGAGCATGCCGC
CGATCACCCCGGTGCCAATCGCCTGCTGGCTGGCAGAGCTTGCGCCGCTGGCGATGGCCAGGGGCACCAC
GCCGAGGATGAACGCCAGCGACGTCATCACGATCGGCCGCAGGCGCAGGCGGGCCGCTTGCACGGCGGCG
TCGGCGGCGTCCACGCCCTGGTCAACCAGATGCTTGGCGAACTCGATGATCAGGATGGCGTTCTTCGCCG
ACAGGCCGATCAGGGTAATCAGGCCAACCTTGAAGAACACGTCGTTGGGCATGCCGCGCAAGGTCACCGC
CAGCACCGCACCGAGCACACCGAGCGGAACGACCAGCAGCACCGCAGTCGGGATCGACCAGCTTTCGTAC
AGCGCTGCCAGGCACAGGAACACCACCAGCAGCGACAGCGCCATCAGCAGGGGGGCCTGGCTACCGGACA
GCCGCTCCTGCAGTGACAGGCCGGTCCATTCCAGACCGGTACCGGCCGGTAGCTGCGCCACCAGCCGCTC
GACTTCGGCCATGGCCTCGCCCGAGCTGTAGCCGGCGGCAGGCTCGCCTGAGATCGACACCGCCGGGTAA
CCGTTGTAGCGGGTCAGTTGCACCGGGCCGCTGACCCACCTGGCCTGCACGAACGCGCCCAGTGGCACCA
TCTTGCCGCTGTCGTTGCGCACGTGAATGTTCAGCAAGTCTTCGACCTGGCTGCGCTGGTCACCTTCGGC
CTGCACCACCACCCGCTGCATGCGGCCCTGG
